>Addgene plasmid #48199 | pET-29b-CylB | depositor full sequence | sequence record 69431 | pET-29b-CylB sequence 5562 bps
TGGCGAATGGG
[124 nt withheld, positions 12-135]
C
[91 nt withheld, positions 137-227]
A
[49 nt withheld, positions 229-277]
CCTTTGACGTTGGAGTCCACGTTCTTT
[37 nt withheld, positions 305-341]
ACCCTATCTCGGTCTATTCTTTTGATTTATAAGGGATTTTGCCGATTTCGGCCTATTGGTTAAAAAATGA
GCTGATTTAACAAAAATTTAACGCGAATTTTAACAAAATATTAACGTTTACAATTTCAGGTGGCACTTTT
CGGGGAAATGTGCGCGGAACCCCTATTTGTTTATTTTTCTAAATACATTCAAATATGTATCCGCTCATGA
ATTAATTCTTAGAAAAACTCATCGAGCATCAAATGAAACTGCAATTTATTCATATCAGGATTATCAATAC
CATATTTTTGAAAAAGCCGTTTCTGTAATGAAGGAGAAAACTCACCGAGGCAGTTCCATAGGATGGCAAG
ATCCTGGTATCGGTCTGCGATTCCGACTCGTCCAACATCAATACAACCTATTAATTTCCCCTCGTCAAAA
ATAAGGTTATCAAGTGAGAAATCACCATGAGTGACGACTGAATCCGGTGAGAATGGCAAAAGTTTATGCA
TTTCTTTCCAGACTTGTTCAACAGGCCAGCCATTACGCTCGTCATCAAAATCACTCGCATCAACCAAACC
GTTATTCATTCGTGATTGCGCCTGAGCGAGACGAAATACGCGATCGCTGTTAAAAGGACAATTACAAACA
GGAATCGAATGCAACCGGCGCAGGAACACTGCCAGCGCATCAACAATATTTTCACCTGAATCAGGATATT
CTTCTAATACCTGGAATGCTGTTTTCCCGGGGATCGCAGTGGTGAGTAACCATGCATCATCAGGAGTACG
GATAAAATGCTTGATGGTCGGAAGAGGCATAAATTCCGTCAGCCAGTTTAGTCTGACCATCTCATCTGTA
ACATCATTGGCAACGCTACCTTTGCCATGTTTCAGAAACAACTCTGGCGCATCGGGCTTCCCATACAATC
GATAGATTGTCGCACCTGATTGCCCGACATTATCGCGAGCCCATTTATACCCATATAAATCAGCATCCAT
GTTGGAATTTAATCGCGGCCTAGAGCAAGACGTTTCCCGTTGAATATGGCTCATAACACCCCTTGTATTA
CTGTTTATGTAAGCAGACAGTTTTATTGTTCATGACCAAAATCCCTTAACGTGAGTTTTCGTTCCACTGA
GCGTCAGACCCCGTAGAAAAGATCAAAGGATCTTCTTGAGATCCTTTTTTTCTGCGCGTAATCTGCTGCT
TGCAAACAAAAAAACCACCGCTACCAGCGGTGGTTTGTTTGCCGGATCAAGAGCTACCAACTCTTTTTCC
GAAGGTAACTGGCTTCAGCAGAGCGCAGATACCAAATACTGTCCTTCTAGTGTAGCCGTAGTTAGGCCAC
CACTTCAAGAACTCTGTAGCACCGCCTACATACCTCGCTCTGCTAATCCTGTTACCAGTGGCTGCTGCCA
GTGGCGATAAGTCGTGTCTTACCGGGTTGGACTCAAGACGATAGTTACCGGATAAGGCGCAGCGGTCGGG
CTGAACGGGGGGTTCGTGCACACAGCCCAGCTTGGAGCGAACGACCTACACCGAACTGAGATACCTACAG
CGTGAGCTATGAGAAAGCGCCACGCTTCCCGAAGGGAGAAAGGCGGACAGGTATCCGGTAAGCGGCAGGG
TCGGAACAGGAGAGCGCACGAGGGAGCTTCCAGGGGGAAACGCCTGGTATCTTTATAGTCCTGTCGGGTT
TCGCCACCTCTGACTTGAGCGTCGATTTTTGTGATGCTCGTCAGGGGGGCGGAGCCTATGGAAAAACGCC
AGCAACGCGGCCTTTTTACGGTTCCTGGCCTTTTGCTGGCCTTTTGCTCACATGTTCTTTCCTGCGTTAT
CCCCTGATTCTGTGGATAACCGTATTACCGCCTTTGAGTGAGCTGATACCGCTCGCCGCAGCCGAACGAC
CGAGCGCAGCGAGTCAGTGAGCGAGGAAGCGGAAGAGCGCCTGATGCGGTATTTTCTCCTTACGCATCTG
TGCGGTATTTCACACCGCATATATGGTGCACTCTCAGTACAATCTGCTCTGATGCCGCATAGTTAAGCCA
GTATACACTCCGCTATCGCTACGTGACTGGGTCATGGCTGCGCCCCGACACCCGCCAACACCCGCTGACG
CGCCCTGACGGGCTTGTCTGCTCCCGGCATCCGCTTACAGACAAGCTGTGACCGTCTCCGGGAGCTGCAT
GTGTCAGAGGTTTTCACCGTCATCACCGAAACGCGCGAGGCAGCTGCGGTAAAGCTCATCAGCGTGGTCG
TGAAGCGATTCACAGATGTCTGCCTGTTCATCCGCGTCCAGCTCGTTGAGTTTCTCCAGAAGCGTTAATG
TCTGGCTTCTGATAAAGCGGGCCATGTTAAGGGCGGTTTTTTCCTGTTTGGTCACTGATGCCTCCGTGTA
AGGGGGATTTCTGTTCATGGGGGTAATGATACCGATGAAACGAGAGAGGATGCTCACGATACGGGTTACT
GATGATGAACATGCCCGGTTACTGGAACGTTGTGAGGGTAAACAACTGGCGGTATGGATGCGGCGGGACC
AGAGAAAAATCACTCAGGGTCAATGCCAGCGCTTCGTTAATACAGATGTAGGTGTTCCACAGGGTAGCCA
GCAGCATCCTGCGATGCAGATCCGGAACATAATGGTGCAGGGCGCTGACTTCCGCGTTTCCAGACTTTAC
GAAACACGGAAACCGAAGACCATTCATGTTGTTGCTCAGGTCGCAGACGTTTTGCAGCAGCAGTCGCTTC
ACGTTCGCTCGCGTATCGGTGATTCATTCTGCTAACCAGTAAGGCAACCCCGCCAGCCTAGCCGGGTCCT
CAACGACAGGAGCACGATCATGCGCACCCGTGGGGCCGCCATGCCGGCGATAATGGCCTGCTTCTCGCCG
AAACGTTTGGTGGCGGGACCAGTGACGAAGGCTTGAGCGAGGGCGTGCAAGATTCCGAATACCGCAAGCG
ACAGGCCGATCATCGTCGCGCTCCAGCGAAAGCGGTCCTCGCCGAAAATGACCCAGAGCGCTGCCGGCAC
CTGTCCTACGAGTTGCATGATAAAGAAGACAGTCATAAGTGCGGCGACGATAGTCATGCCCCGCGCCCAC
CGGAAGGAGCTGACTGGGTTGAAGGCTCTCAAGGGCATCGGTCGAGATCCCGGTGCCTAATGAGTGAGCT
AACTTACATTAATTGCGTTGCGCTCACTGCCCGCTTTCCAGTCGGGAAACCTGTCGTGCCAGCTGCATTA
ATGAATCGGCCAACGCGCGGGGAGAGGCGGTTTGCGTATTGGGCGCCAGGGTGGTTTTTCTTTTCACCAG
TGAGACGGGCAACAGCTGATTGCCCTTCACCGCCTGGCCCTGAGAGAGTTGCAGCAAGCGGTCCACGCTG
GTTTGCCCCAGCAGGCGAAAATCCTGTTTGATGGTGGTTAACGGCGGGATATAACATGAGCTGTCTTCGG
TATCGTCGTATCCCACTACCGAGATGTCCGCACCAACGCGCAGCCCGGACTCGGTAATGGCGCGCATTGC
GCCCAGCGCCATCTGATCGTTGGCAACCAGCATCGCAGTGGGAACGATGCCCTCATTCAGCATTTGCATG
GTTTGTTGAAAACCGGACATGGCACTCCAGTCGCCTTCCCGTTCCGCTATCGGCTGAATTTGATTGCGAG
TGAGATATTTATGCCAGCCAGCCAGACGCAGACGCGCCGAGACAGAACTTAATGGGCCCGCTAACAGCGC
GATTTGCTGGTGACCCAATGCGACCAGATGCTCCACGCCCAGTCGCGTACCGTCTTCATGGGAGAAAATA
ATACTGTTGATGGGTGTCTGGTCAGAGACATCAAGAAATAACGCCGGAACATTAGTGCAGGCAGCTTCCA
CAGCAATGGCATCCTGGTCATCCAGCGGATAGTTAATGATCAGCCCACTGACGCGTTGCGCGAGAAGATT
GTGCACCGCCGCTTTACAGGCTTCGACGCCGCTTCGTTCTACCATCGACACCACCACGCTGGCACCCAGT
TGATCGGCGCGAGATTTAATCGCCGCGACAATTTGCGACGGCGCGTGCAGGGCCAGACTGGAGGTGGCAA
CGCCAATCAGCAACGACTGTTTGCCCGCCAGTTGTTGTGCCACGCGGTTGGGAATGTAATTCAGCTCCGC
CATCGCCGCTTCCACTTTTTCCCGCGTTTTCGCAGAAACGTGGCTGGCCTGGTTCACCACGCGGGAAACG
GTCTGATAAGAGACACCGGCATACTCTGCGACATCGTATAACGTTACTGGTTTCACATTCACCACCCTGA
ATTGACTCTCTTCCGGGCGCTATCATGCCATACCGCGAAAGGTTTTGCGCCATTCGATGGTGTCCGGGAT
CTCGACGCTCTCCCTTATGCGACTCCTGCATTAGGAAGCAGCCCAGTAGTAGGTTGAGGCCGTTGAGCAC
CGCCGCCGCAAGGAATGGTGCATGCAAGGAGATGGCGCCCAACAGTCCCCCGGCCACGGGGCCTGCCACC
ATACCCACGCCGAAACAAGCGCTCATGAGCCCGAAGTGGCGAGCCCGATCTTCCCCATCGGTGATGTCGG
CGATATAGGCGCCAGCAACCGCACCTGTGGCGCCGGTGATGCCGGCCACGATGCGTCCGGCGTAGAGGAT
CGAGATCGATCTCGATCCCGCGAAATTAATACGACTCACTATAGGGGAATTGTGAGCGGATAACAATTCC
CCTCTAGAAATAATTTTGTTTAACTTTAAGAAGGAGATATACATATGGAAATCGTAAATAGTCAGATTAA
TTCAATCTCGGTCGATGCAGAAAACAATCACGCCCGTGCCAAGAAACTACCCACAAAGGTAGAAATTCAA
ACCTGGCTAGTTAACTACCTAGTGGAACAGCTAGACTTAAATCCAGCCAGAGTAGATGTCTCAATTCCTT
TTGAACGCTACGGCATTGATTCTGCTGCTGCAATAGTGTTGGTAGGGGATTTAAAAGATTGGTTGGAAAT
AGACCTAGAGCCAACTTTAATCTACGATTATCCATCTATTGAAGAGTTAGCCCGGCACTTGAATGATTCA
ATTAAAGCAGAATATTCACTCGAGCACCACCACCACCACCACTGAGATCCGGCTGCTAACAAAGCCCGAA
AGGAAGCTGAGTTGGCTGCTGCCACCGCTGAGCAATAACTAGCATAACCCCTTGGGGCCTCTAAACGGGT
CTTGAGGGGTTTTTTGCTGAAAGGAGGAACTATATCCGGAT
Features (pLannotate 1.2.2; 18 found; start..end, strand, type, name):
     12..467     +  rep_origin     f1 ori (sequence partly withheld): f1 bacteriophage origin of replication; arrow indicates direction of (+) strand synthesis
    494..551     +  promoter       AmpR promoter (fragment): bla
    560..1375    -  CDS            KanR: aminoglycoside phosphotransferase; aph(3')-Ia; confers resistance to kanamycin in bacteria or G418 (Geneticin®) in eukaryotes
   1497..2085    +  rep_origin     ori: high-copy-number ColE1/pMB1/pBR322/pUC origin of replication
   2271..2413    -  misc_feature   bom: basis of mobility region from pBR322
   2515..2706    -  CDS            rop: Rop protein, which maintains plasmids at low copy number; rop
   2723..3103    +  CDS            YPB1_ECOLX: Protein predicted: Swiss-Prot protein existence level 4. From Escherichia coli.
   3175..3466    -  CDS            TcR (fragment): tetracycline efflux protein; tet; confers resistance to tetracycline
   3481..3502    -  protein_bind   CAP binding site: CAP binding activates transcription in the presence of cAMP. E. coli catabolite activator protein
   3515..4597    -  CDS            lacI: lac repressor; lacI; The lac repressor binds to the lac operator to inhibit transcription in E. coli. This inhibition can be relieved by adding lactose or isopropyl-β-D-thiogalactopyranoside (IPTG).
   4598..4675    -  promoter       lacI promoter: lacI
   4683..4962    -  CDS            TcR (fragment): tetracycline efflux protein; tet; confers resistance to tetracycline
   4988..5006    +  promoter       T7 promoter: promoter for bacteriophage T7 RNA polymerase
   5007..5031    +  protein_bind   lac operator: The lac repressor binds to the lac operator to inhibit transcription in E. coli. This inhibition can be relieved by adding lactose or isopropyl-β-D-thiogalactopyranoside (IPTG). lac repressor encoded by lacI
   5046..5068    +  RBS            RBS: efficient ribosome binding site from bacteriophage T7 gene 10 (Olins and Rangwala, 1989)
   5406..5423    +  CDS            9xHis (fragment): 9xHis affinity tag
   5433..5482    +  CDS            SET1 (fragment): solubility-enhancement tag derived from T7 phage gene 10B
   5490..5537    +  terminator     T7 terminator: transcription terminator for bacteriophage T7 RNA polymerase
