[The description below was written by a language model from this plasmid's Addgene catalogue record and pLannotate feature annotations shown in this document.]
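Description:
pET-29b-CylB is a bacterial expression plasmid built on the Novagen pET29b backbone for producing CylB, an acyl carrier protein from the cyanobacterium Cylindrospermum licheniforme, in E. coli. The 5,562 bp plasmid is selected with kanamycin through an aph(3')-Ia aminoglycoside phosphotransferase gene and replicates from a ColE1/pMB1-type origin. The pBR322-derived bom and rop elements are also annotated, and rop normally moderates copy number, although the catalogue lists the plasmid as high copy. An f1 phage origin is present as well. The short tetracycline-resistance fragments, the AmpR promoter fragment and the predicted E. coli open reading frame in the feature table appear to be backbone remnants or homology-based hits rather than functional parts.

The 324 bp CylB coding sequence was cloned between the NdeI and XhoI sites, both of which were retained. This places it downstream of the T7 promoter, a lac operator and the strong T7 gene 10 ribosome binding site, and upstream of the T7 terminator. The insert itself is not labelled in the feature table, but it fits the unannotated gap between the ribosome binding site and the His-tag sequence. That tag is detected as an 18 nt fragment, matching the recorded C-terminal 6xHis fusion used for metal-affinity purification. The plasmid-borne lacI gene supplies lac repressor, so transcription stays low until it is induced with IPTG in a host that expresses T7 RNA polymerase. The short "SET1" hit just before the terminator is probably a homology match to vector sequence. The associated work concerns cylindrocyclophane biosynthesis, so the construct's likely use is to supply purified recombinant carrier protein for biochemical study of that pathway.
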