Addgene plasmid #48199: pET-29b-CylB
Purpose: Expresses CylB (acyl carrier protein) in E. coli
Depositing lab: Emily Balskus. Depositing organization: Harvard University. Publication: Cylindrocyclophane biosynthesis involves functionalization of an unactivated carbon center. Nakamura H, Hamer HA, Sirasani G, Balskus EP. J Am Chem Soc. 2012 Nov 14;134(45):18518-21. doi: 10.1021/ja308318p. Epub 2012 Nov 2. PubMed 23106426.
Backbone
  Vector backbone: pET29b
  Backbone manufacturer: Novagen
  Backbone size w/o insert (bp): 5238
  Total vector size (bp): 5562
  Vector type: Bacterial Expression
Growth in bacteria
  Bacterial resistance: Kanamycin, 50 μg/mL
  Growth temperature: 37°C
  Growth strain: Top10
  Copy number: High Copy
Gene/Insert
  Gene/Insert name: CylB (alt name: Acyl carrier protein)
  Species: Cylindrospermum licheniforme
  Insert size (bp): 324
  GenBank ID: AFV96136
  Promoter: T7
  Tag / fusion protein: 6x His tag (C terminal on insert)
  Cloning method: Restriction Enzyme; 5′ cloning site NdeI (not destroyed); 3′ cloning site XhoI (not destroyed)
  Sequencing primers: 5′ T7; 3′ T7 Terminator
Terms and licenses: Academic/Nonprofit Terms; Industry Terms: Not Available to Industry
How to cite: pET-29b-CylB was a gift from Emily Balskus (Addgene plasmid # 48199 ; http://n2t.net/addgene:48199 ; RRID:Addgene_48199)
