>Addgene plasmid #48199 | pET-29b-CylB | addgene partial sequence | sequence record 80408 | T7 5'-TAATACGACTCACTATAGGG-3'
AATAATTTTGTTTAACTTTAAGAAGGAGATATACATATGGAAATCGTAAATAGTCAGATTAATTCAATCT
CGGTCGATGCAGAAAACAATCACGCCCGTGCCAAGAAACTACCCACAAAGGTAGAAATTCAAACCTGGCT
AGTTAACTACCTAGTGGAACAGCTAGACTTAAATCCAGCCAGAGTAGATGTCTCAATTCCTTTTGAACGC
TACGGCATTGATTCTGCTGCTGCAATAGTGTTGGTAGGGGATTTAAAAGATTGGTTGGAAATAGACCTAG
AGCCAACTTTAATCTACGATTATCCATCTATTGAAGAGTTAGCCCGGCACTTGAATGATTCAATTAAAGC
AGAATATTCACTCGAGCACCACCACCACCACCACTGAGATCCGGCTGCTAACAAAGCCCGAAAGGAAGCT
GAGTTGGCTGCTGCCACCGCTGAGCAATAACTAGCATAACCCCTTGGGGCCTCTAAACGGGTCTTGAGGG
GTTTTTTGCTGAAAGGAGGAACTATATCCGGATTGGCGAATGGG
[124 nt withheld, positions 535-658]
C
[91 nt withheld, positions 660-750]
A
[45 nt withheld, positions 752-796]
